Addgene plasmid #182958: pDY118A
Purpose: pSC101 ori, chl34 resistant. Cas9 induced at 0.4 μg/ml anhydrotetracycline, recombineering proteins induced by a 15 min heat-shock at 42°C, I-Scel (induced by 0.1 mM IPTG) is to cleave the pDonor2.
Depositing lab: Shelley Copley. Depositing organization: University of Colorado, Boulder. Publication: Synonymous edits in the Escherichia coli genome have substantial and condition-dependent effects on fitness. Yang DD, Rusch LM, Widney KA, Morgenthaler AB, Copley SD. Proc Natl Acad Sci U S A. 2024 Jan 30;121(5):e2316834121. doi: 10.1073/pnas.2316834121. Epub 2024 Jan 22. PubMed 38252823.
Backbone
  Vector backbone: Chl-resistant, SC101 ori
Growth in bacteria
  Bacterial resistance: Chloramphenicol, 25 μg/mL
  Growth temperature: 30°C
  Growth strain: DH5alpha
  Growth instructions: Chl-resistant, SC101 ori, grow at 30 °C, cued at 37°C, lambda Red recombineering proteins induced at 42°C for 15 min.
  Copy number: Low Copy
Gene/Insert 1
  Gene/Insert name: Cas9
  Species: S. pyogenes
  Insert size (bp): 4104
Gene/Insert 2
  Gene/Insert name: Gam, Beta, Exo
  Species: lambda Red
Gene/Insert 3
  Gene/Insert name: I-scel
Terms and licenses: Academic/Nonprofit Terms; Industry Terms: Not Available to Industry
How to cite: pDY118A was a gift from Shelley Copley (Addgene plasmid # 182958 ; http://n2t.net/addgene:182958 ; RRID:Addgene_182958)
