[The description below was written by a language model from this plasmid's Addgene catalogue record and pLannotate feature annotations shown in this document.]
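Description:
pDY118A is a low-copy helper plasmid of about 13.9 kb for scarless CRISPR/recombineering-based genome editing in Escherichia coli. It replicates from the pSC101 origin with the temperature-sensitive Rep101 (A56V) replication protein, so it is maintained at a permissive low temperature and can be cured from edited cells by raising the temperature. Selection is by chloramphenicol resistance (cat).

The plasmid carries three independently inducible functions. Streptococcus pyogenes Cas9 (4,104 bp) is transcribed from the tetR/tetA promoter region under control of a plasmid-encoded TetR, which appears to be driven by a J23119-type constitutive promoter. Cas9 is therefore switched on with anhydrotetracycline. Its coding sequence is fused to a C-terminal ssrA (LAA) degradation tag, which should limit leaky accumulation of the nuclease, and it is followed by the rrnB T1 and T7Te terminators. The λ Red genes gam, bet and exo form an operon ending in a λ tL3 terminator. They are controlled by the temperature-sensitive λ cI repressor, so a brief heat shock derepresses the recombination proteins. The promoter fragment annotated upstream as PLtetO-1 likely reflects a λ PL-derived promoter, consistent with this thermal control. The yeast homing endonuclease I-SceI sits behind a trc promoter with a lac operator, repressed by LacI expressed from the lacIq promoter and induced with IPTG. According to the record, its role is to cleave the companion plasmid pDonor2.

No guide RNA cassette is annotated, so the guide is presumably supplied in trans. The small RSF ori, yciV, tet promoter and Tn5 mosaic-end hits are fragments, probably cloning remnants. The associated work used the system to introduce synonymous edits into the E. coli genome.
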