Features (pLannotate 1.2.2; 26 found; start..end, strand, type, name):
     67..182     -  terminator     λ tL3 terminator (fragment): transcription terminator tL3 from phage λ
    183..863     -  CDS            Exo: 5' to 3' double-stranded DNA exonuclease in the λ Red system; exo; creates 3' single-stranded DNA tails
    860..1645    -  CDS            Beta: single-stranded DNA binding recombinase in the λ Red system; bet; mediates pairing of a single-stranded DNA with a complementary target
   1651..2004    -  CDS            Gam (fragment): inhibitor of the host RecBCD nuclease in the λ Red system; gam; protects the double-stranded DNA substrate for recombination
   2122..2153    -  promoter       PLtetO-1 promoter (fragment): modified phage lambda PL promoter with tet operator sites (Lutz and Bujard, 1997)
   2387..3043    -  CDS            cat: CAT_ECOLX - Experimental evidence at protein level: Swiss-Prot protein existence level 1. This enzyme is an effector of chloramphenicol resistance in bacteria. From Escherichia coli. This protein is used as a marker in many commonly used cloning vectors, such as pACYC184.
   3156..3869    -  CDS            λ repressor (ts): temperature-sensitive variant of the phage λ repressor; cIts; thermosensitivity is conferred by the A67T mutation
   3981..3999    -  misc_feature   Tn5 ME: hyperactive mosaic end for Tn5 transposase recognition (Reznikoff et al., 2004)
   4519..5469    -  CDS            Rep101(Ts): temperature-sensitive version of the RepA protein needed for replication with the pSC101 origin (Armstrong et al., 1984); rep101 encoding an A56V mutation
   5517..5739    -  rep_origin     pSC101 ori: low-copy replication origin that requires the Rep101 protein
   6295..6918    -  CDS            TetR: tetracycline repressor TetR; tetR from transposon Tn10; TetR binds to the tetracycline operator tetO to inhibit transcription. This inhibition can be relieved by adding tetracycline or doxycycline.
   6934..6962    -  promoter       J23119 promoter (fragment): bacterial promoter (Registry of Standard Biological Parts BBa J23119)
   6969..7024    +  promoter       tetR/tetA promoters: tetR; overlapping promoters for bacterial tetR and tetA
   7060..11163   +  CDS            cas9: CAS9_STRP1 - Also known as csn1 From Streptococcus pyogenes serotype M1.
  11164..11196   +  CDS            ssrA tag: C-terminal peptide that mediates degradation in bacteria through the ClpXP and ClpAP proteases (McGinness et al., 2006) wild-type LAA variant
  11223..11294   +  terminator     rrnB T1 terminator: transcription terminator T1 from the E. coli rrnB gene
  11310..11337   +  terminator     T7Te terminator: phage T7 early transcription terminator
  11356..11411   -  rep_origin     RSF ori (fragment): Plasmids containing the RSF 1030 origin of replication can be propagated in E. coli cells that contain additional plasmids with compatible origins.
  11544..11677   +  terminator     λ tL3 terminator (fragment): transcription terminator tL3 from phage λ
  11705..12397   -  CDS            SCEI: SCE1_YEAST - Also known as OMEGA, SECY. Experimental evidence at protein level: Swiss-Prot protein existence level 1. Mitochondrial DNA endonuclease involved in intron homing. It introduces a specific double-strand break in the DNA of the 21S rRNA gene and thus mediates the insertion of an intron, containing its own coding sequence (group I intron), into an intronless gene. Specifically recognizes and cleaves the sequence 5'-TAGGGATAACAGGGTAAT-3'. From Saccharomyces cerevisiae (strain ATCC 204508 / S288c) (Baker's yeast).
  12422..12444   -  protein_bind   lac operator (fragment): The lac repressor binds to the lac operator to inhibit transcription in E. coli. This inhibition can be relieved by adding lactose or isopropyl-β-D-thiogalactopyranoside (IPTG). lac repressor encoded by lacI
  12452..12477   -  promoter       trc promoter (fragment): strong E. coli promoter; hybrid between the trp and lac UV5 promoters
  12553..12654   +  CDS            yciV (fragment): RNAAM_ECOLI - Also known as trpH From Escherichia coli (strain K12).
  12650..12667   -  promoter       tet promoter (fragment): E. coli promoter for tetracycline efflux protein gene
  12709..13791   -  CDS            lacI: lac repressor; lacI; The lac repressor binds to the lac operator to inhibit transcription in E. coli. This inhibition can be relieved by adding lactose or isopropyl-β-D-thiogalactopyranoside (IPTG).
  13792..13869   -  promoter       lacIq promoter: lacI (mutant); In the lacIq allele, a single base change in the promoter boosts expression of the lacI gene about 10-fold.
>Addgene plasmid #182958 | pDY118A | addgene full sequence | sequence record 365360 | Addgene NGS Result
ATCGGGACCAAAACGAAAAAAGACGCTCGAAAGCGTCTCTTTTCTGGAATTTGGTACCGAGCATCTCCGC
TGTGCTTTCAGTGGATTTCGGATAACAGAAAGGCCGGGAAATACCCAGCCTCGCTTTGTAACGGAGTAGA
CGAAAGTGATTGCGCCTACCCGGATATTATCGTGAGGATGCGTCATCGCCATTGCTCCCCAAATACAAAA
CCAATTTCAGCCAGTGCCTCGTCCATTTTTTCGATGAACTCCGGCACGATCTCGTCAAAACTCGCCATGT
ACTTTTCATCCCGCTCAATCACGACATAATGCAGGCCTTCACGCTTCATACGCGGGTCATAGTTGGCAAA
GTACCAGGCATTTTTTCGCGTCACCCACATGCTGTACTGCACCTGGGCCATGTAAGCTGACTTTATGGCC
TCGAAACCACCGAGCCGGAACTTCATGAAATCCCGGGAGGTAAACGGGCATTTCAGTTCAAGGCCGTTGC
CGTCACTGCATAAACCATCGGGAGAGCAGGCGGTACGCATACTTTCGTCGCGATAGATGATCGGGGATTC
AGTAACATTCACGCCGGAAGTAAATTCAAACAGGGTTCTGGCGTCGTTCTCGTACTGTTTTCCCCAGGCC
AGTGCTTTAGCGTTAACTTCCGGAGCCACACCGGTGCAAACCTCAGCAAGCAGGGTGTGGAAGTAGGACA
TTTTCATGTCAGGCCACTTCTTTCCGGAGCGGGGTTTTGCTATCACGTTGTGAACTTCTGAAGCGGTGAT
GACGCCGAGCCGTAATTTGTGCCACGCATCTTCCCCCTGTTCGACAGCTCTCACATCGATCCCGGTACGC
TGCAGGATAATGTCCGGTGTCATGCTGCCACCTTCTGCTCTGCGGCTTTCTGTTTCAGGAATCCAAGAGC
TTTTACTGCTTCGGCCTGTGTCAGTTCTGACGATGCACGAATGTCGCGGCGAAATATCTGGGAACAGAGC
GGCAATAAGTCGTCATCCCATGTTTTATCCAGGGCGATCAGCAGAGTGTTAATCTCCTGCATGGTTTCAT
CGTTAACCGGAGTGATGTCGCGTTCCGGCTGACGTTCTGCAGTGTATGCAGTATTTTCGACAATGCGCTC
GGCTTCATCCTTGTCATAGATACCAGCAAATCCGAAGGCCAGACGGGCACACTGAATCATGGCTTTATGA
CGTAACATCCGTTTGGGATGCGACTGCCACGGCCCCGTGATTTCTCTGCCTTCGCGAGTTTTGAATGGTT
CGCGGCGGCATTCATCCATCCATTCGGTAACGCAGATCGGATGATTACGGTCCTTGCGGTAAATCCGGCA
TGTACAGGATTCATTGTCCTGCTCAAAGTCCATGCCATCAAACTGCTGGTTTTCATTGATGATGCGGGAC
CAGCCATCAACGCCCACCACCGGAACGATGCCATTCTGCTTATCAGGAAAGGCGTAAATTTCTTTCGTCC
ACGGATTAAGGCCGTACTGGTTGGCAACGATCAGTAATGCGATGAACTGCGCATCGCTGGCATCACCTTT
AAATGCCGTCTGGCGAAGAGTGGTGATCAGTTCCTGTGGGTCGACAGAATCCATGCCGACACGTTCAGCC
AGCTTCCCAGCCAGCGTTGCGAGTGCAGTACTCATTCGTTTTATACCTCTGAATCAATATCAACCTGGTG
GTGAGCAATGGTTTCAACCATGTACCGGATGTGTTCTGCCATGCGCTCCTGAAACTCAACATCGTCATCA
AACGCACGGGTAATGGATTTTTTGCTGGCCCCGTGGCGTTGCAAATGATCGATGCATAGCGATTCAAACA
GGTGCTGGGGCAGGCCTTTTTCCATGTCGTCTGCCAGTTCTGCCTCTTTCTCTTCACGGGCGAGCTGCTG
GTAGTGACGCGCCCAGCTCTGAGCCTCAAGACGATCCTGAATGTAATAAGCGTTCATGGCTGAACTCCTG
AAATAGCTGTGAAAATATCGCCCGCGAAATGCCGGGCTGATTAGTAATCCGGAATCGCACTTACGGCCAA
TGCTTCGTTTCGTATCACACACCCCAAAGCCTTCTGCTTTGAATGCTGCCCTTCTTCAGGGCTTAATTTT
TAAGAGCGTCACCTTCATGGTGGTCAGTGCGTCCTGCTGATGTGCTCAGTATCACCGCCAGTGGTATTTA
TGTCAACACCGCCAGAGATAATTTATCACCGCAGATGGTTATCTGTATGTTTTTTATATGAATTTATTTT
TTGCAGGGGGGCATTGTTTGGTAGGTGAGAGATCTGAATTGCTATGTTTAGTGAGTTGTATCTATTTATT
TTTCAATAAATACAATTGGTTATGTGTTTTGGGGGCGATCGTGAGGCAAAGAAAACCCGGCGCTGAGGCC
GGGTTACGCCCCGCCCTGCCACTCATCGCAGTACTGTTGTAATTCATTAAGCATTCTGCCGACATGGAAG
CCATCACAAACGGCATGATGAACCTGAATCGCCAGCGGCATCAGCACCTTGTCGCCTTGCGTATAATATT
TGCCCATGGTGAAAACGGGGGCGAAGAAGTTGTCCATATTGGCCACGTTTAAATCAAAACTGGTGAAACT
CACCCAGGGATTGGCTGAGACGAAAAACATATTCTCAATAAACCCTTTAGGGAAATAGGCCAGGTTTTCA
CCGTAACACGCCACATCTTGCGAATATATGTGTAGAAACTGCCGGAAATCGTCGTGGTATTCACTCCAGA
GCGATGAAAACGTTTCAGTTTGCTCATGGAAAACGGTGTAACAAGGGTGAACACTATCCCATATCACCAG
CTCACCGTCTTTCATTGCCATACGGAATTCCGGATGAGCATTCATCAGGCGGGCAAGAATGTGAATAAAG
GCCGGATAAAACTTGTGCTTATTTTTCTTTACGGTCTTTAAAAAGGCCGTAATATCCAGCTGAACGGTCT
GGTTATAGGTACATTGAGCAACTGACTGAAATGCCTCAAAATGTTCTTTACGATGCCATTGGGATATATC
AACGGTGGTATATCCAGTGATTTTTTTTTCCATAATTCAATCCATTTACTATGTTATGTTCTGAGGGGAG
TGAAAATTCCCCTAATTCGATGAAGATTCTTGCTCAATTGTTATCAGCTATGCGCCGACCAGAACACCTT
GCCGATCAGCCAAACGTCTCTTCAGGCCACTGACTAGCGATAACTTTCCCCACAACGGAACAACTCTCAT
TGCATGGGATCATTGGGTACTGTGGGTTTAGTGGTTGTAAAAACACCTGACCGCTATCCCTGATCAGTTT
CTTGAAGGTAAACTCATCACCCCCAAGTCTGGCTATGCAGAAATCACCTGGCTCAACAGCCTGCTCAGGG
TCAACGAGAATTAACATTCCGTCAGGAAAGCTTGGCTTGGAGCCTGTTGGTGCGGTCATGGAATTACCTT
CAACCTCAAGCCAGAATGCAGAATCACTGGCTTTTTTGGTTGTGCTTACCCATCTCTCCGCATCACCTTT
GGTAAAGGTTCTAAGCTCAGGTGAGAACATCCCTGCCTGAACATGAGAAAAAACAGGGTACTCATACTCA
CTTCTAAGTGACGGCTGCATACTAACCGCTTCATACATCTCGTAGATTTCTCTGGCGATTGAAGGGCTAA
ATTCTTCAACGCTAACTTTGAGAATTTTTGTAAGCAATGCGGCGTTATAAGCATTTAATGCATTGATGCC
ATTAAATAAAGCACCAACGCCTGACTGCCCCATCCCCATCTTGTCTGCGACAGATTCCTGGGATAAGCCA
AGTTCATTTTTCTTTTTTTCATAAATTGCTTTAAGGCGACGTGCGTCCTCAAGCTGCTCTTGTGTTAATG
GTTTCTTTTTTGTGCTCATACGTTAAATCTATCACCGCAAGGGATAAATGTCTAACACCGTGCGTGTTGA
CTATTTTACCTCTGGCGGTGATAATGGTTGCATGTACTAAGGAGGTTGTATGGAACAACGAGATGTGTAT
AAGAGACAGCTGACGGGTTTTGCTGCCCGCAAACGGGCTGTTCTGGTGTTGCTAGTTTGTTATCAGAATC
GCAGATCCGGCTTCAGCCGGTTTGCCGGCTGAAAGCGCTATTTCTTCCAGAATTGCCATGATTTTTTCCC
CACGGGAGGCGTCACTGGCTCCCGTGTTGTCGGCAGCTTTGATTCGATAAGCAGCATCGCCTGTTTCAGG
CTGTCTATGTGTGACTGTTGAGCTGTAACAAGTTGTCTCAGGTGTTCAATTTCATGTTCTAGTTGCTTTG
TTTTACTGGTTTCACCTGTTCTATTAGGTGTTACATGCTGTTCATCTGTTACATTGTCGATCTGTTCATG
GTGAACAGCTTTGAATGCACCAAAAACTCGTAAAAGCTCTGATGTATCTATCTTTTTTACACCGTTTTCA
TCTGTGCATATGGACAGTTTTCCCTTTGATATGTAACGGTGAACAGTTGTTCTACTTTTGTTTGTTAGTC
TTGATGCTTCACTGATAGATACAAGAGCCATAAGAACCTCAGATCCTTCCGTATTTAGCCAGTATGTTCT
CTAGTGTGGTTCGTTGTTTTTGCGTGAGCCATGAGAACGAACCATTGAGATCATACTTACTTTGCATGTC
ACTCAAAAATTTTGCCTCAAAACTGGTGAGCTGAATTTTTGCAGTTAAAGCATCGTGTAGTGTTTTTCTT
AGTCCGTTATGTAGGTAGGAATCTGATGTAATGGTTGTTGGTATTTTGTCACCATTCATTTTTATCTGGT
TGTTCTCAAGTTCGGTTACGAGATCCATTTGTCTATCTAGTTCAACTTGGAAAATCAACGTATCAGTCGG
GCGGCCTCGCTTATCAACCACCAATTTCATATTGCTGTAAGTGTTTAAATCTTTACTTATTGGTTTCAAA
ACCCATTGGTTAAGCCTTTTAAACTCATGGTAGTTATTTTCAAGCATTAACATGAACTTAAATTCATCAA
GGCTAATCTCTATATTTGCCTTGTGAGTTTTCTTTTGTGTTAGTTCTTTTAATAACCACTCATAAATCCT
CATAGAGTATTTGTTTTCAAAAGACTTAACATGTTCCAGATTATATTTTATGAATTTTTTTAACTGGAAA
AGATAAGGCAATATCTCTTCACTAAAAACTAATTCTAATTTTTCGCTTGAGAACTTGGCATAGTTTGTCC
ACTGGAAAATCTCAAAGCCTTTAACCAAAGGATTCCTGATTTCCACAGTTCTCGTCATCAGCTCTCTGGT
TGCTTTAGCTAATACACCATAAGCATTTTCCCTACTGATGTTCATCATCTGAACGTATTGGTTATAAGTG
AACGATACCGTCCGTTCTTTCCTTGTAGGGTTTTCAATCGTGGGGTTGAGTAGTGCCACACAGCATAAAA
TTAGCTTGGTTTCATGCTCCGTTAAGTCATAGCGACTAATCGCTAGTTCATTTGCTTTGAAAACAACTAA
TTCAGACATACATCTCAATTGGTCTAGGTGATTTTAATCACTATACCAATTGAGATGGGCTAGTCAATGA
TAATTACTAGTCCTTTTCCTTTGAGTTGTGGGTATCTGTAAATTCTGCTAGACCTTTGCTGGAAAACTTG
TAAATTCTGCTAGACCCTCTGTAAATTCCGCTAGACCTTTGTGTGTTTTTTTTGTTTATATTCAAGTGGT
TATAATTTATAGAATAAAGAAAGAATAAAAAAAGATAAAAAGAATAGATCCCAGCCCTGTGTATAACTCA
CTACTTTAGTCAGTTCCGCAGTATTACAAAAGGATGTCGCAAACGCTGTTTGCTCCTCTACAAAACAGAC
CTTAAAACCCTAAAGGCTTAAGTAGCACCCTCGCAAGCTCGGGCAAATCGCTGAATATTCCTTTTGTCTC
CGACCATCAGGCACCTGAGTCGCTGTCTTTTTCGTGACATTCAGTTCGCTGCGCTCACGGCTCTGGCAGT
GAATGGGGGTAAATGGCACTACAGGCGCCTTTTATGGATTCATGCAAGGAAACTACCCATAATACAAGAA
AAGCCCGTCACGGGCTTCTCAGGGCGTTTTATGGCGGGTCTGCTATGTGGTGCTATCTGACTTTTTGCTG
TTCAGCAGTTCCTGCCCTCTGATTTTCCAGTCTGACCACTTCGGATTATCCCGTGACAGGTCATTCAGAC
TGGCTAATGCACCCAGTAAGGCAGCGGTATCATCAACAGGCTTACCCGTCTTACTTTTGTTATCAATAAA
AAAGGCCCCCCGATTTGGGAGGCCTTATTGTTCGTCCGTCTCATTTTCGCCAGATATCGACGTCTTAAGA
CCCACTTTCACATTTAAGTTGTTTTTCTAATCCGCATATGATCAATTCAAGGCCGAATAAGAAGGCTGGC
TCTGCACCTTGGTGATCAAATAATTCGATAGCTTGTCGTAATAATGGCGGCATACTATCAGTAGTAGGTG
TTTCCCTTTCTTCTTTAGCGACTTGATGCTCTTGATCTTCCAATACGCAACCTAAAGTAAAATGCCCCAC
AGCGCTGAGTGCATATAATGCATTCTCTAGTGAAAAACCTTGTTGGCATAAAAAGGCTAATTGATTTTCG
AGAGTTTCATACTGTTTTTCTGTAGGCCGTGTACCTAAATGTACTTTTGCTCCATCGCGATGACTTAGTA
AAGCACATCTAAAACTTTTAGCGTTATTACGTAAAAAATCTTGCCAGCTTTCCCCTTCTAAAGGGCAAAA
GTGAGTATGGTGCCTATCTAACATCTCAATGGCTAAGGCGTCGAGCAAAGCCCGCTTATTTTTTACATGC
CAATACAATGTAGGCTGCTCTACACCTAGCTTCTGGGCGAGTTTACGGGTTGTTAAACCTTCGATTCCGA
CCTCATTAAGCAGCTCTAATGCGCTGTTAATCACTTTACTTTTATCTAATCTAGACATCATTAATTCCTA
ATTGCTAGCATTGTACCTAGGACTGAGCTAGCCATAAAGTTGACACTCTATCGTTGATAGAGTTATTTTA
CCACTCCCTATCAGTGATAGAGAAAAGAATTCAAAAGATCTAAAGAGGACTTCGGATCTATGGATAAGAA
ATACTCAATAGGCTTAGATATCGGCACAAATAGCGTCGGATGGGCGGTGATCACTGATGAATATAAGGTT
CCGTCTAAAAAGTTCAAGGTTCTGGGAAATACAGACCGCCACAGTATCAAAAAAAATCTTATAGGGGCTC
TTTTATTTGACAGTGGAGAGACAGCGGAAGCGACTCGTCTCAAACGGACAGCTCGTAGAAGGTATACACG
TCGGAAGAATCGTATTTGTTATCTACAGGAGATTTTTTCAAATGAGATGGCGAAAGTAGATGATAGTTTC
TTTCATCGACTTGAAGAGTCTTTTTTGGTGGAAGAAGACAAGAAGCATGAACGTCATCCTATTTTTGGAA
ATATAGTAGATGAAGTTGCTTATCATGAGAAATATCCAACTATCTATCATCTGCGAAAAAAATTGGTAGA
TTCTACTGATAAAGCGGATTTGCGCTTAATCTATTTGGCCTTAGCGCATATGATTAAGTTTCGTGGTCAT
TTTTTGATTGAGGGAGATTTAAATCCTGATAATAGTGATGTGGACAAACTATTTATCCAGTTGGTACAAA
CCTACAATCAATTATTTGAAGAAAACCCTATTAACGCAAGTGGAGTAGATGCTAAAGCGATTCTTTCTGC
ACGATTGAGTAAATCAAGACGATTAGAAAATCTCATTGCTCAGCTCCCCGGTGAGAAGAAAAATGGCTTA
TTTGGGAATCTCATTGCTTTGTCATTGGGTTTGACCCCTAATTTTAAATCAAATTTTGATTTGGCAGAAG
ATGCTAAATTACAGCTTTCAAAAGATACTTACGATGATGATTTAGATAATTTATTGGCGCAAATTGGAGA
TCAATATGCTGATTTGTTTTTGGCAGCTAAGAATTTATCAGATGCTATTTTACTTTCAGATATCCTAAGA
GTAAATACTGAAATAACTAAGGCTCCCCTATCAGCTTCAATGATTAAACGCTACGATGAACATCATCAAG
ACTTGACTCTTTTAAAAGCTTTAGTTCGACAACAACTTCCAGAAAAGTATAAAGAAATCTTTTTTGATCA
ATCAAAAAACGGATATGCAGGTTATATTGATGGGGGAGCTAGCCAAGAAGAATTTTATAAATTTATCAAA
CCAATTTTAGAAAAAATGGATGGTACTGAGGAATTATTGGTGAAACTAAATCGTGAAGATTTGCTGCGCA
AGCAACGGACCTTTGACAACGGCTCTATTCCCCATCAAATTCACTTGGGTGAGCTGCATGCTATTTTGAG
AAGACAAGAAGACTTTTATCCATTTTTAAAAGACAATCGTGAGAAGATTGAAAAAATCTTGACTTTTCGA
ATTCCTTATTATGTTGGTCCATTGGCGCGTGGCAATAGTCGTTTTGCATGGATGACTCGGAAGTCTGAAG
AAACAATTACCCCATGGAATTTTGAAGAAGTTGTCGATAAAGGTGCTTCAGCTCAATCATTTATTGAACG
CATGACAAACTTTGATAAAAATCTTCCAAATGAAAAAGTACTACCAAAACATAGTTTGCTTTATGAGTAT
TTTACGGTTTATAACGAATTGACAAAGGTCAAATATGTTACTGAAGGAATGCGAAAACCAGCATTTCTTT
CAGGTGAACAGAAGAAAGCCATTGTTGATTTACTCTTCAAAACAAATCGAAAAGTAACCGTTAAGCAATT
AAAAGAAGATTATTTCAAAAAAATAGAATGTTTTGATAGTGTTGAAATTTCAGGAGTTGAAGATAGATTT
AATGCTTCATTAGGTACCTACCATGATTTGCTAAAAATTATTAAAGATAAAGATTTTTTGGATAATGAAG
AAAATGAAGATATCTTAGAGGATATTGTTTTAACATTGACCTTATTTGAAGATAGGGAGATGATTGAGGA
AAGACTTAAAACATATGCTCACCTCTTTGATGATAAGGTGATGAAACAGCTTAAACGTCGCCGTTATACT
GGTTGGGGACGTTTGTCTCGAAAATTGATTAATGGTATTAGGGATAAGCAATCTGGCAAAACAATATTAG
ATTTTTTGAAATCAGATGGTTTTGCCAATCGCAATTTTATGCAGCTGATCCATGATGATAGTTTGACATT
TAAAGAAGACATTCAAAAAGCACAAGTGTCTGGACAAGGCGATAGTTTACATGAACATATTGCAAATTTA
GCTGGTAGCCCTGCTATTAAAAAAGGTATTTTACAGACTGTAAAAGTTGTTGATGAATTGGTCAAAGTAA
TGGGGCGGCATAAGCCAGAAAATATCGTTATTGAAATGGCACGTGAAAATCAGACAACTCAAAAGGGCCA
GAAAAATTCGCGAGAGCGTATGAAACGAATCGAAGAAGGTATCAAAGAATTAGGAAGTCAGATTCTTAAA
GAGCATCCTGTTGAAAATACTCAATTGCAAAATGAAAAGCTCTATCTCTATTATCTCCAAAATGGAAGAG
ACATGTATGTGGACCAAGAATTAGATATTAATCGTTTAAGTGATTATGATGTCGATCACATTGTTCCACA
AAGTTTCCTTAAAGACGATTCAATAGACAATAAGGTCTTAACGCGTTCTGATAAAAATCGTGGTAAATCG
GATAACGTTCCAAGTGAAGAAGTAGTCAAAAAGATGAAAAACTATTGGAGACAACTTCTAAACGCCAAGT
TAATCACTCAACGTAAGTTTGATAATTTAACGAAAGCTGAACGTGGAGGTTTGAGTGAACTTGATAAAGC
TGGTTTTATCAAACGCCAATTGGTTGAAACTCGCCAAATCACTAAGCATGTGGCACAAATTTTGGATAGT
CGCATGAATACTAAATACGATGAAAATGATAAACTTATTCGAGAGGTTAAAGTGATTACCTTAAAATCTA
AATTAGTTTCTGACTTCCGAAAAGATTTCCAATTCTATAAAGTACGTGAGATTAACAATTACCATCATGC
CCATGATGCGTATCTAAATGCCGTCGTTGGAACTGCTTTGATTAAGAAATATCCAAAACTTGAATCGGAG
TTTGTCTATGGTGATTATAAAGTTTATGATGTTCGTAAAATGATTGCTAAGTCTGAGCAAGAAATAGGCA
AAGCAACCGCAAAATATTTCTTTTACTCTAATATCATGAACTTCTTCAAAACAGAAATTACACTTGCAAA
TGGAGAGATTCGCAAACGCCCTCTAATCGAAACTAATGGGGAAACTGGAGAAATTGTCTGGGATAAAGGG
CGAGATTTTGCCACAGTGCGCAAAGTATTGTCCATGCCCCAAGTCAATATTGTCAAGAAAACAGAAGTAC
AGACAGGCGGATTCTCCAAGGAGTCAATTTTACCAAAAAGAAATTCGGACAAGCTTATTGCTCGTAAAAA
AGACTGGGATCCAAAAAAATATGGTGGTTTTGATAGTCCAACGGTAGCTTATTCAGTCCTAGTGGTTGCT
AAGGTGGAAAAAGGGAAATCGAAGAAGTTAAAATCCGTTAAAGAGTTACTAGGGATCACAATTATGGAAA
GAAGTTCCTTTGAAAAAAATCCGATTGACTTTTTAGAAGCTAAAGGATATAAGGAAGTTAAAAAAGACTT
AATCATTAAACTACCTAAATATAGTCTTTTTGAGTTAGAAAACGGTCGTAAACGGATGCTGGCTAGTGCC
GGAGAATTACAAAAAGGAAATGAGCTGGCTCTGCCAAGCAAATATGTGAATTTTTTATATTTAGCTAGTC
ATTATGAAAAGTTGAAGGGTAGTCCAGAAGATAACGAACAAAAACAATTGTTTGTGGAGCAGCATAAGCA
TTATTTAGATGAGATTATTGAGCAAATCAGTGAATTTTCTAAGCGTGTTATTTTAGCAGATGCCAATTTA
GATAAAGTTCTTAGTGCATATAACAAACATAGAGACAAACCAATACGTGAACAAGCAGAAAATATTATTC
ATTTATTTACGTTGACGAATCTTGGAGCTCCCGCTGCTTTTAAATATTTTGATACAACAATTGATCGTAA
ACGATATACGTCTACAAAAGAAGTTTTAGATGCCACTCTTATCCATCAATCCATCACTGGTCTTTATGAA
ACACGCATTGATTTGAGTCAGCTAGGAGGTGACGCTGCTAACGACGAAAACTACGCTCTGGCTGCTTAAC
TCGAGTAAGGATCTCCAGGCATCAAATAAAACGAAAGGCTCAGTCGAAAGACTGGGCCTTTCGTTTTATC
TGTTGTTTGTCGGTGAACGCTCTCTACTAGAGTCACACTGGCTCACCTTCGGGTGGGCCTTTCTGCGTTT
ATACCTAGGGATATATTCCGCTTCCTCGCTCACTGACTCGCTACGCTCGGTCGTTCGACTGCGGCGAGCG
GAAATGGCTTACGAACGGGGCGGAGATTTCCTGGAAGATGCCAGGAAGATACTTAACAGGGAAGTGAGAG
GGCCGGACCAAAACGAAAAAAGGCCCCCCTTTCGGGAGGCCTCTTTTCTGGAATTTGGTACCGAGCGGCT
GGCTGAGGAGATAAATAATAAACGAGGGGCTGTATGCACAAAGCATCTTCTGTTGAGTTAAGAACGAGTA
TCGAGATGGCACATAGCCTTGCTCAAATTGGAATCAGGTTTGTGCCAATACCAGTAGAAACAGACGAAGA
ATCCATGGTTATTATTTCAGGAAAGTTTCGGAGGAGATAGTGTTCGGCAGTTTGTACATCATCTGCGGGA
TCAGGTACGGTTTGATCAGGTTGTAGAAGATCAGGTAAGACATAGAATCGATGTAGATGATCGGTTTGTT
TTTGTTGATTTTTACGTAACAGTTCAGTTGGAATTTGTTACGCAGACCCTTAACCAGGTATTCTACTTCT
TCGAAAGTGAAAGACTGGGTGTTCAGTACGATCGATTTGTTGGTAGAGTTTTTGTTGTAATCCCATTTAC
CACCATCATCCATGAACCAGTATGCCAGAGACATCGGGGTCAGGTAGTTTTCAACCAGGTTGTTCGGGAT
GGTTTTTTTGTTGTTAACGATGAACAGGTTAGCCAGTTTGTTGAAAGCTTGGTGTTTGAAAGTCTGGGCG
CCCCAGGTGATTACCAGGTTACCCAGGTGGTTAACACGTTCTTTTTTGTGCGGCGGGGACAGTACCCACT
GATCGTACAGCAGACATACGTGGTCCATGTATGCTTTGTTTTTCCACTCGAACTGCATACAGTAGGTTTT
ACCTTCATCACGAGAACGGATGTAAGCATCACCCAGGATCAGACCGATACCTGCTTCGAACTGTTCGATG
TTCAGTTCGATCAGCTGGGATTTGTATTCTTTCAGCAGTTTAGAGTTCGGACCCAGGTTCATTACCTGGT
TTTTTTGATGCATATGCTGTTTCCTGTGTGAAATTGTTATCCGCTCACAATTCCACACAACATACGAGCC
GGATGATTAATTGTCAACAGCTCATTTCAGAATATTTGCCAGAACCGTTATGATGTCGGCGCAAAAAACA
TTATCCAGAACGGGAGTGCGCCTTGAGCGACACGAATTATGCAGTGATTTACGACCTGCACAGCCATACC
ACAGCTTCCGATGGCTGCCTGACGCCAGAAGCATTGGTGCACCGTGCAGTCGATGATAAGCTGTCAAACC
AGATCAATTCGCGCTAACTTACATTAATTGCGTTGCGCTCACTGCCCGCTTTCCAGTCGGGAAACCTGTC
GTGCCAGCTGCATTAATGAATCGGCCAACGCGCGGGGAGAGGCGGTTTGCGTATTGGGCGCCAGGGTGGT
TTTTCTTTTCACCAGTGAGACGGGCAACAGCTGATTGCCCTTCACCGCCTGGCCCTGAGAGAGTTGCAGC
AAGCGGTCCACGCTGGTTTGCCCCAGCAGGCGAAAATCCTGTTTGATGGTGGTTAACGGCGGGATATAAC
ATGAGCTGTCTTCGGTATCGTCGTATCCCACTACCGAGATATCCGCACCAACGCGCAGCCCGGACTCGGT
AATGGCGCGCATTGCGCCCAGCGCCATCTGATCGTTGGCAACCAGCATCGCAGTGGGAACGATGCCCTCA
TTCAGCATTTGCATGGTTTGTTGAAAACCGGACATGGCACTCCAGTCGCCTTCCCGTTCCGCTATCGGCT
GAATTTGATTGCGAGTGAGATATTTATGCCAGCCAGCCAGACGCAGACGCGCCGAGACAGAACTTAATGG
GCCCGCTAACAGCGCGATTTGCTGGTGACCCAATGCGACCAGATGCTCCACGCCCAGTCGCGTACCGTCT
TCATGGGAGAAAATAATACTGTTGATGGGTGTCTGGTCAGAGACATCAAGAAATAACGCCGGAACATTAG
TGCAGGCAGCTTCCACAGCAATGGCATCCTGGTCATCCAGCGGATAGTTAATGATCAGCCCACTGACGCG
TTGCGCGAGAAGATTGTGCACCGCCGCTTTACAGGCTTCGACGCCGCTTCGTTCTACCATCGACACCACC
ACGCTGGCACCCAGTTGATCGGCGCGAGATTTAATCGCCGCGACAATTTGCGACGGCGCGTGCAGGGCCA
GACTGGAGGTGGCAACGCCAATCAGCAACGACTGTTTGCCCGCCAGTTGTTGTGCCACGCGGTTGGGAAT
GTAATTCAGCTCCGCCATCGCCGCTTCCACTTTTTCCCGCGTTTTCGCAGAAACGTGGCTGGCCTGGTTC
ACCACGCGGGAAACGGTCTGATAAGAGACACCGGCATACTCTGCGACATCGTATAACGTTACTGGTTTCA
CATTCACCACCCTGAATTGACTCTCTTCCGGGCGCTATCATGCCATACCGCGAAAGGTTTTGCACCATTC
GATGGTGTCAACGTAAATGCATGCCGCTCGCCTTCCATGGGT
